>Addgene plasmid #232973 | pAG415Gal_Gcn4 R3 | addgene full sequence | sequence record 465902 | Addgene NGS Result
GACGAAAGGGCCTCGTGATACGCCTATTTTTATAGGTTAATGTCATGATAATAATGGTTTCTTAGGACGG
ATCGCTTGCCTGTAACTTACACGCGCCTCGTATCTTTTAATGATGGAATAATTTGGGAATTTACTCTGTG
TTTATTTATTTTTATGTTTTGTATTTGGATTTTAGAAAGTAAATAAAGAAGGTAGAAGAGTTACGGAATG
AAGAAAAAAAAATAAACAAAGGTTTAAAAAATTTCAACAAAAAGCGTACTTTACATATATATTTATTAGA
CAAGAAAAGCAGATTAAATAGATATACATTCGATTAACGATAAGTAAAATGTAAAATCACAGGATTTTCG
TGTGTGGTCTTCTACACAGACAAGATGAAACAATTCGGCATTAATACCTGAGAGCAGGAAGAGCAAGATA
AAAGGTAGTATTTGTTGGCGATCCCCCTAGAGTCTTTTACATCTTCGGAAAACAAAAACTATTTTTTCTT
TAATTTCTTTTTTTACTTTCTATTTTTAATTTATATATTTATATTAAAAAATTTAAATTATAATTATTTT
TATAGCACGTGATGAAAAGGACCCAGGTGGCACTTTTCGGGGAAATGTGCGCGGAACCCCTATTTGTTTA
TTTTTCTAAATACATTCAAATATGTATCCGCTCATGAGACAATAACCCTGATAAATGCTTCAATAATATT
GAAAAAGGAAGAGTATGAGTATTCAACATTTCCGTGTCGCCCTTATTCCCTTTTTTGCGGCATTTTGCCT
TCCTGTTTTTGCTCACCCAGAAACGCTGGTGAAAGTAAAAGATGCTGAAGATCAGTTGGGTGCACGAGTG
GGTTACATCGAACTGGATCTCAACAGCGGTAAGATCCTTGAGAGTTTTCGCCCCGAAGAACGTTTTCCAA
TGATGAGCACTTTTAAAGTTCTGCTATGTGGCGCGGTATTATCCCGTATTGACGCCGGGCAAGAGCAACT
CGGTCGCCGCATACACTATTCTCAGAATGACTTGGTTGAGTACTCACCAGTCACAGAAAAGCATCTTACG
GATGGCATGACAGTAAGAGAATTATGCAGTGCTGCCATAACCATGAGTGATAACACTGCGGCCAACTTAC
TTCTGACAACGATCGGAGGACCGAAGGAGCTAACCGCTTTTTTGCACAACATGGGGGATCATGTAACTCG
CCTTGATCGTTGGGAACCGGAGCTGAATGAAGCCATACCAAACGACGAGCGTGACACCACGATGCCTGTA
GCAATGGCAACAACGTTGCGCAAACTATTAACTGGCGAACTACTTACTCTAGCTTCCCGGCAACAATTAA
TAGACTGGATGGAGGCGGATAAAGTTGCAGGACCACTTCTGCGCTCGGCCCTTCCGGCTGGCTGGTTTAT
TGCTGATAAATCTGGAGCCGGTGAGCGTGGGTCTCGCGGTATCATTGCAGCACTGGGGCCAGATGGTAAG
CCCTCCCGTATCGTAGTTATCTACACGACGGGGAGTCAGGCAACTATGGATGAACGAAATAGACAGATCG
CTGAGATAGGTGCCTCACTGATTAAGCATTGGTAACTGTCAGACCAAGTTTACTCATATATACTTTAGAT
TGATTTAAAACTTCATTTTTAATTTAAAAGGATCTAGGTGAAGATCCTTTTTGATAATCTCATGACCAAA
ATCCCTTAACGTGAGTTTTCGTTCCACTGAGCGTCAGACCCCGTAGAAAAGATCAAAGGATCTTCTTGAG
ATCCTTTTTTTCTGCGCGTAATCTGCTGCTTGCAAACAAAAAAACCACCGCTACCAGCGGTGGTTTGTTT
GCCGGATCAAGAGCTACCAACTCTTTTTCCGAAGGTAACTGGCTTCAGCAGAGCGCAGATACCAAATACT
GTTCTTCTAGTGTAGCCGTAGTTAGGCCACCACTTCAAGAACTCTGTAGCACCGCCTACATACCTCGCTC
TGCTAATCCTGTTACCAGTGGCTGCTGCCAGTGGCGATAAGTCGTGTCTTACCGGGTTGGACTCAAGACG
ATAGTTACCGGATAAGGCGCAGCGGTCGGGCTGAACGGGGGGTTCGTGCACACAGCCCAGCTTGGAGCGA
ACGACCTACACCGAACTGAGATACCTACAGCGTGAGCTATGAGAAAGCGCCACGCTTCCCGAAGGGAGAA
AGGCGGACAGGTATCCGGTAAGCGGCAGGGTCGGAACAGGAGAGCGCACGAGGGAGCTTCCAGGGGGAAA
CGCCTGGTATCTTTATAGTCCTGTCGGGTTTCGCCACCTCTGACTTGAGCGTCGATTTTTGTGATGCTCG
TCAGGGGGGCGGAGCCTATGGAAAAACGCCAGCAACGCGGCCTTTTTACGGTTCCTGGCCTTTTGCTGGC
CTTTTGCTCACATGTTCTTTCCTGCGTTATCCCCTGATTCTGTGGATAACCGTATTACCGCCTTTGAGTG
AGCTGATACCGCTCGCCGCAGCCGAACGACCGAGCGCAGCGAGTCAGTGAGCGAGGAAGCGGAAGAGCGC
CCAATACGCAAACCGCCTCTCCCCGCGCGTTGGCCGATTCATTAATGCAGCTGGCACGACAGGTTTCCCG
ACTGGAAAGCGGGCAGTGAGCGCAACGCAATTAATGTGAGTTAGCTCACTCATTAGGCACCCCAGGCTTT
ACACTTTATGCTTCCGGCTCGTATGTTGTGTGGAATTGTGAGCGGATAACAATTTCACACAGGAAACAGC
TATGACCATGATTACGCCAAGCGCGCAATTAACCCTCACTAAAGGGAACAAAAGCTGGAGCTCTAGTACG
GATTAGAAGCCGCCGAGCGGGTGACAGCCCTCCGAAGGAAGACTCTCCTCCGTGCGTCCTCGTCTTCACC
GGTCGCGTTCCTGAAACGCAGATGTGCCTCGCGCCGCACTGCTCCGAACAATAAAGATTCTACAATACTA
GCTTTTATGGTTATGAAGAGGAAAAATTGGCAGTAACCTGGCCCCACAAACCTTCAAATGAACGAATCAA
ATTAACAACCATAGGATGATAATGCGATTAGTTTTTTAGCCTTATTTCTGGGGTAATTAATCAGCGAAGC
GATGATTTTTGATCTATTAACAGATATATAAATGCAAAAACTGCATAACCACTTTAACTAATACTTTCAA
CATTTTCGGTTTGTATTACTTCTTATTCAAATGTAATAAAAGTATCAACAAAAAATTGTTAATATACCTC
TATACTTTAACGTCAAGGAGAAAAAACCCCGGATTCTAGAACTAGTGGATCCCCCATCACAAGTTTGTAC
AAAAAAGCAGGCTTCGAGAACCTGTATTTTCAGGGTAGCCATATGAGCACCCGTAGCACCCCGATGTTTG
AATATGAAAATCTGGAAGATAACAGCAAAGAATGGACCAGCCTGTTTGATAATGATATTCCGGTTACCAC
ACGTGATGTTAGCCTGGCAGATAAAGCAATTCGTAGCGGTAGCGGTTCAGGTAGTGGTAGTCCGGAAAGC
AGCGATCCGGCAGCACTGAAACGTGCCCGTAATACCGAAGCAGCACGTCGTAGCCGTGCACGTAAACTGC
AGCGTATGAAACAGTTAGAAGATAAGGTTGAAGAACTGCTGTGCAAAAACTATCACCTGGAAAATGAAGT
TGCCCGTCTGAAAAAGCTGGTTGGTGAACGTTAAGACCCAGCTTTCTTGTACAAAGTGGTGATGGGCTGC
AGGAATTCGATATCAAGCTCGAGTCATGTAATTAGTTATGTCACGCTTACATTCACGCCCTCCCCCCACA
TCCGCTCTAACCGAAAAGGAAGGAGTTAGACAACCTGAAGTCTAGGTCCCTATTTATTTTTTTATAGTTA
TGTTAGTATTAAGAACGTTATTTATATTTCAAATTTTTCTTTTTTTTCTGTACAGACGCGTGTACGCATG
TAACATTATACTGAAAACCTTGCTTGAGAAGGTTTTGGGACGCTCGAAGGCTTTAATTTGCGGCCGGTAC
CCAATTCGCCCTATAGTGAGTCGTATTACGCGCGCTCACTGGCCGTCGTTTTACAACGTCGTGACTGGGA
AAACCCTGGCGTTACCCAACTTAATCGCCTTGCAGCACATCCCCCTTTCGCCAGCTGGCGTAATAGCGAA
GAGGCCCGCACCGATCGCCCTTCCCAACAGTTGCGCAGCCTGAATGGCGAATGG
[124 nt withheld, positions 4185-4308]
C
[91 nt withheld, positions 4310-4400]
A
[49 nt withheld, positions 4402-4450]
CCTTTGACGTTGGAGTCCACGTTCTTT
[37 nt withheld, positions 4478-4514]
ACCCTATCTCGGTCTATTCTTTTGATTTATAAGGGATTTTGCCGATTTCGGCCTATTGGTTAAAAAATGA
GCTGATTTAACAAAAATTTAACGCGAATTTTAACAAAATATTAACGCTTACAATTTCCTGATGCGGTATT
TTCTCCTTACGCATCTGTGCGGTATTTCACACCGCATATCGACCGGTCGAGGAGAACTTCTAGTATATCT
ACATACCTAATATTATTGCCTTATTAAAAATGGAATCCCAACAATTACATCAAAATCCACATTCTCTTCA
AAATCAATTGTCCTGTACTTCCTTGTTCATGTGTGTTCAAAAACGTTATATTTATAGGATAATTATACTC
TATTTCTCAACAAGTAATTGGTTGTTTGGCCGAGCGGTCTAAGGCGCCTGATTCAAGAAATATCTTGACC
GCAGTTAACTGTGGGAATACTCAGGTATCGTAAGATGCAAGAGTTCGAATCTCTTAGCAACCATTATTTT
TTTCCTCAACATAACGAGAACACACAGGGGCGCTATCGCACAGAATCAAATTCGATGACTGGAAATTTTT
TGTTAATTTCAGAGGTCGCCTGACGCATATACCTTTTTCAACTGAAAAATTGGGAGAAAAAGGAAAGGTG
AGAGCGCCGGAACCGGCTTTTCATATAGAATAGAGAAGCGTTCATGACTAAATGCTTGCATCACAATACT
TGAAGTTGACAATATTATTTAAGGACCTATTGTTTTTTCCAATAGGTGGTTAGCAATCGTCTTACTTTCT
AACTTTTCTTACCTTTTACATTTCAGCAATATATATATATATATTTCAAGGATATACCATTCTAATGTCT
GCCCCTAAGAAGATCGTCGTTTTGCCAGGTGACCACGTTGGTCAAGAAATCACAGCCGAAGCCATTAAGG
TTCTTAAAGCTATTTCTGATGTTCGTTCCAATGTCAAGTTCGATTTCGAAAATCATTTAATTGGTGGTGC
TGCTATCGATGCTACAGGTGTTCCACTTCCAGATGAGGCGCTGGAAGCCTCCAAGAAGGCTGATGCCGTT
TTGTTAGGTGCTGTGGGTGGTCCTAAATGGGGTACCGGTAGTGTTAGACCTGAACAAGGTTTACTAAAAA
TCCGTAAAGAACTTCAATTGTACGCCAACTTAAGACCATGTAACTTTGCATCCGACTCTCTTTTAGACTT
ATCTCCAATCAAGCCACAATTTGCTAAAGGTACTGACTTCGTTGTTGTCAGAGAATTAGTGGGAGGTATT
TACTTTGGTAAGAGAAAGGAAGACGATGGTGATGGTGTCGCTTGGGATAGTGAACAATACACCGTTCCAG
AAGTGCAAAGAATCACAAGAATGGCCGCTTTCATGGCCCTACAACATGAGCCACCATTGCCTATTTGGTC
CTTGGATAAAGCTAATGTTTTGGCCTCTTCAAGATTATGGAGAAAAACTGTGGAGGAAACCATCAAGAAC
GAATTCCCTACATTGAAGGTTCAACATCAATTGATTGATTCTGCCGCCATGATCCTAGTTAAGAACCCAA
CCCACCTAAATGGTATTATAATCACCAGCAACATGTTTGGTGATATCATCTCCGATGAAGCCTCCGTTAT
CCCAGGTTCCTTGGGTTTGTTGCCATCTGCGTCCTTGGCCTCTTTGCCAGACAAGAACACCGCATTTGGT
TTGTACGAACCATGCCACGGTTCTGCTCCAGATTTGCCAAAGAATAAGGTCAACCCTATCGCCACTATCT
TGTCTGCTGCAATGATGTTGAAATTGTCATTGAACTTGCCTGAAGAAGGTAAGGCCATTGAAGATGCAGT
TAAAAAGGTTTTGGATGCAGGTATCAGAACTGGTGATTTAGGTGGTTCCAACAGTACCACCGAAGTCGGT
GATGCTGTCGCCGAAGAAGTTAAGAAAATCCTTGCTTAAAAAGATTCTCTTTTTTTATGATATTTGTACA
TAAACTTTATAAATGAAATTCATAATAGAAACGACACGAAATTACAAAATGGAATATGTTCATAGGGTAG
ACGAAACTATATACGCAATCTACATACATTTATCAAGAAGGAGAAAAAGGAGGATGTAAAGGAATACAGG
TAAGCAAATTGATACTAATGGCTCAACGTGATAAGGAAAAAGAATTGCACTTTAACATTAATATTGACAA
GGAGGAGGGCACCACACAAAAAGTTAGGTGTAACAGAAAATCATGAAACTATGATTCCTAATTTATATAT
TGGAGGATTTTCTCTAAAAAAAAAAAAATACAACAAATAAAAAACACTCAATGACCTGACCATTTGATGG
AGTTTAAGTCAATACCTTCTTGAACCATTTCCCATAATGGTGAAAGTTCCCTCAAGAATTTTACTCTGTC
AGAAACGGCCTTAACGACGTAGTCGATATGGTGCACTCTCAGTACAATCTGCTCTGATGCCGCATAGTTA
AGCCAGCCCCGACACCCGCCAACACCCGCTGACGCGCCCTGACGGGCTTGTCTGCTCCCGGCATCCGCTT
ACAGACAAGCTGTGACCGTCTCCGGGAGCTGCATGTGTCAGAGGTTTTCACCGTCATCACCGAAACGCGC
GA
Features (pLannotate 1.2.2; 27 found; start..end, strand, type, name):
     70..573     -  misc_feature   CEN/ARS: S. cerevisiae CEN6 centromere fused to an autonomously replicating sequence
    610..714     +  promoter       AmpR promoter: bla
    715..1575    +  CDS            AmpR: β-lactamase; bla; confers resistance to ampicillin, carbenicillin, and related antibiotics
   1746..2334    +  rep_origin     ori: high-copy-number ColE1/pMB1/pBR322/pUC origin of replication
   2517..2609    +  CDS            lacI (fragment): lac repressor; lacI; The lac repressor binds to the lac operator to inhibit transcription in E. coli. This inhibition can be relieved by adding lactose or isopropyl-β-D-thiogalactopyranoside (IPTG).
   2622..2643    +  protein_bind   CAP binding site: CAP binding activates transcription in the presence of cAMP. E. coli catabolite activator protein
   2658..2688    +  promoter       lac promoter: promoter for the E. coli lac operon
   2696..2712    +  protein_bind   lac operator: The lac repressor binds to the lac operator to inhibit transcription in E. coli. This inhibition can be relieved by adding lactose or isopropyl-β-D-thiogalactopyranoside (IPTG). lac repressor encoded by lacI
   2757..2775    +  promoter       T3 promoter: promoter for bacteriophage T3 RNA polymerase
   2799..3240    +  promoter       GAL1 promoter: S. cerevisiae GAL1; inducible promoter, regulated by Gal4
   3255..3275    +  misc_feature   MCS (fragment): pBluescript multiple cloning site
   3279..3303    +  protein_bind   attB1: mutant version of attB; recombination site for the Gateway® BP reaction BP Clonase™
   3309..3325    +  CDS            TEV site (fragment): tobacco etch virus (TEV) protease recognition and cleavage site
   3501..3611    +  CDS            cpc-1 (fragment): CPC1_NEUCR - Experimental evidence at protein level: Swiss-Prot protein existence level 1. In N.crassa grown under amino acid starvation conditions, this protein is required for increasing the transcription of the genes coding for many amino acid biosynthetic pathways enzymes. This transcription factor binds and recognize the DNA sequence: 5'-TGACTC- 3'. From Neurospora crassa (strain ATCC 24698 / 74-OR23-1A / CBS 708.71 / DSM 1257 / FGSC 987).
   3676..3700    -  protein_bind   attB2: mutant version of attB; recombination site for the Gateway® BP reaction BP Clonase™
   3704..3729    +  misc_feature   MCS (fragment): pBluescript multiple cloning site
   3734..3981    +  terminator     CYC1 terminator: S. cerevisiae CYC1; transcription terminator for CYC1
   4000..4018    -  promoter       T7 promoter: promoter for bacteriophage T7 RNA polymerase
   4026..4181    +  CDS            lacZα (fragment): LacZα fragment of β-galactosidase; lacZ fragment
   4185..4613    +  rep_origin     f1 ori (sequence partly withheld): f1 bacteriophage origin of replication; arrow indicates direction of (+) strand synthesis
   4641..4693    -  misc_feature   bom (fragment): basis of mobility region from pBR322
   4724..4801    +  CDS            YO192_YEAST (fragment): Experimental evidence at protein level: Swiss-Prot protein existence level 1. From Saccharomyces cerevisiae (strain ATCC 204508 / S288c) (Baker's yeast).
   4941..5348    +  promoter       LEU2 promoter: S. cerevisiae LEU2
   5349..6443    +  CDS            LEU2: 3-isopropylmalate dehydrogenase, required for leucine biosynthesis; S. cerevisiae LEU2; yeast auxotrophic marker
   6805..6921    -  CDS            NFS1 (fragment): NFS1_YEAST - Also known as SPL1 From Saccharomyces cerevisiae (strain ATCC 204508 / S288c) (Baker's yeast).
   6920..6970    -  misc_feature   bom (fragment): basis of mobility region from pBR322
   7072..1       -  CDS            rop (fragment) (across the origin): Rop protein, which maintains plasmids at low copy number; rop
