[The description below was written by a language model from this plasmid's Addgene catalogue record and pLannotate feature annotations shown in this document.]
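Description:
pAG415Gal_Gcn4 R3 is a yeast expression plasmid built on the pAG415Gal-ccdB Gateway destination backbone, a low-copy centromeric shuttle vector. In Saccharomyces cerevisiae it is maintained through a CEN6/ARS element, which keeps it at roughly chromosomal copy number. It is selected by LEU2, expressed from its own promoter, which complements leucine auxotrophy. In E. coli it replicates from a high-copy ColE1/pUC-type origin and confers ampicillin resistance through β-lactamase. The backbone also carries pBluescript-derived remnants: an f1 origin, lac promoter/operator and lacZα fragments, and flanking T3 and T7 promoters. These play no part in yeast expression.

The expression cassette places the insert between the GAL1 promoter and the CYC1 terminator, so transcription is repressed in glucose and induced by galactose through Gal4. The insert sits between attB1 and attB2 sites, showing that Gateway recombination replaced the ccdB cassette of the parent vector. It encodes a variant of the budding yeast transcription factor Gcn4, designated "R++", carrying the substitutions D103R, D133R and K143R, with a TEV protease cleavage site at its N terminus. The annotation software labelled part of the coding region as a fragment of Neurospora cpc-1. This is the Gcn4 homologue, so the hit is consistent with the conserved DNA-binding region of Gcn4 rather than a second gene. The interval between the att sites is only about 400 nt, which is short for a full-length Gcn4 coding sequence, and the record does not state which portion of the protein is encoded.

According to the record, the plasmid is used for galactose-induced expression of this arginine-enriched Gcn4 variant in yeast. The associated work examines the roles of condensates and soluble complexes in transcription factor function.
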