Addgene plasmid #232973: pAG415Gal_Gcn4 R3
Purpose: Galactose iduced expression of Gcn4 R++ in yeast
Depositing lab: Aseem Ansari & Tanja Mittag. Depositing organization: St. Jude Children's Research Hospital. Publication: Reconciling competing models on the roles of condensates and soluble complexes in transcription factor function. Bremer A, Lang WH, Kempen RP, Sweta K, Taylor AB, Borgia MB, Ansari AZ, Mittag T. bioRxiv [Preprint]. 2024 Nov 22:2024.11.21.624739. doi: 10.1101/2024.11.21.624739. PubMed 39605529.
Backbone
  Vector backbone: pAG415Gal-ccdB
  Backbone manufacturer: Susan Lindquist (Addgene #14145)
  Vector type: Yeast Expression
  Selectable markers: LEU2
Growth in bacteria
  Bacterial resistance: Ampicillin, 100 μg/mL
  Growth temperature: 37°C
  Growth strain: DH5alpha
  Copy number: High Copy
Gene/Insert
  Gene/Insert name: Gcn4 R++
  Species: S. cerevisiae (budding yeast)
  Mutation: D103R, D133R, K143R
  Promoter: Gal1
  Tag / fusion protein: TEV cleavage site (N terminal on insert)
  Cloning method: Gateway Cloning
Terms and licenses: Academic/Nonprofit Terms; Industry Terms: Not Available to Industry
Depositor comments: Please visit https://doi.org/10.1101/2024.11.21.624739 for bioRxiv preprint.
How to cite: pAG415Gal_Gcn4 R3 was a gift from Aseem Ansari & Tanja Mittag (Addgene plasmid # 232973 ; http://n2t.net/addgene:232973 ; RRID:Addgene_232973)
